>Addgene plasmid #149094 | pGBW-m4046379 | depositor full sequence | sequence record 291547 | Full Sequence
GCGGCCGCCCCACACACCATAGCTTCAAAATGTTTCTACTCCTTTTTTACTCTTCCAGATTTTCTCGGAC
TCCGCGCATCGCCGTACCACTTCAAAACACCCAAGCACAGCATACTAAATTTCCCCTCTTTCTTCCTCTA
GGGTGTCGTTAATTACCCGTACTAAAGGTTTGGAAAAGAAAAAAGAGACCGCCTCGTTTCTTTTTCTTCG
TCGAAAAAGGCAATAAAAATTTTTATCACGTTTCTTTTTCTTGAAAATTTTTTTTTTTGATTTTTTTCTC
TTTCGATGACCTCCCATTGATATTTAAGTTAATAAACGGTCTTCAATTTCTCAAGTTTCAGTTTCATTTT
TCTTGTTCTATTACAACTTTTTTTACTTCTTGCTCATTAGAAAGAAAGCATAGCAATCTAATCTAAGTTT
TAATTACAAAATGAATGAGCTTAGTCCTGTTGCACTACGACAGATGTCTTGTGCTGCCGGTACTACACAA
ACTGCTTGCACTGATGACAATGCGTTAGCTTACTACAACACAACAAAGGGAGGTAGGTTTGTACTTGCAC
TGTTATCCGATTTACAGGATTTGAAATGGGCTAGATTCCCTAAGAGTGATGGAACTGGTACTATCTATAC
AGAACTGGAACCACCTTGTAGGTTTGTTACAGACACACCTAAAGGTCCTAAAGTGAAGTATTTATACTTT
ATTAAAGGATTAAACAACCTAAATAGAGGTATGGTACTTGGTAGTTTAGCTGCCACAGTACGTCTACTCG
TGCCGAGAGGTTCTGATTATAAAGATCATGATGGTGATTATAAAGATCATGATATTGATTATAAAGATGA
TGATGATAAATAAACAGGCCCCTTTTCCTTTGTCGATATCATGTAATTAGTTATGTCACGCTTACATTCA
CGCCCTCCTCCCACATCCGCTCTAACCGAAAAGGAAGGAGTTAGACAACCTGAAGTCTAGGTCCCTATTT
ATTTTTTTTAATAGTTATGTTAGTATTAAGAACGTTATTTATATTTCAAATTTTTCTTTTTTTTCTGTAC
AAAGCGGCCGCCGAACCACTAGTGCACTGCAGTACACGGTTTCCTTGAAATTTTTTTGATTCGGTAATCT
CCGAACAGAAGGAAGAACGAAGGAAGGAGCACAGACTTAGATTGGTATATATACGCATATGTAGTGTTGA
AGAAACATGAAATTGCCCAGTATTCTTAACCCAACTGCACAGAACAAAAACGTGCAGGAAACGAAGATAA
ATCATGTCGAAAGCTACATATAAGGAACGTGCTGCTACTCATCCTAGTCCTGTTGCTGCCAAGCTATTTA
ATATCATGCACGAAAAGCAAACAAACTTGTGTGCTTCATTGGATGTTCGTACCACCAAGGAATTACTGGA
GTTAGTTGAAGCATTAGGTCCCAAAATTTGTTTACTAAAAACACATGTGGATATCTTGACTGATTTTTCC
ATGGAGGGCACAGTTAAGCCGCTAAAGGCATTATCCGCCAAGTACAATTTTTTACTCTTCGAGGACAGAA
AATTTGCTGACATTGGTAATACAGTCAAATTGCAGTACTCTGCGGGTGTATACAGAATAGCAGAATGGGC
AGACATTACGAATGCACACGGTGTGGTGGGCCCAGGTATTGTTAGCGGTTTGAAGCAGGCGGCAGAAGAA
GTAACAAAGGAACCTAGAGGCCTTTTGATGTTAGCAGAATTGTCATGCAAGGGCTCCCTATCTACTGGAG
AATATACTAAGGGTACTGTTGACATTGCGAAGAGCGACAAAGATTTTGTTATCGGCTTTATTGCTCAAAG
AGACATGGGTGGAAGAGATGAAGGTTACGATTGGTTGATTATGACACCCGGTGTGGGTTTAGATGACAAG
GGAGATGCATTGGGTCAACAGTATAGAACCGTGGATGATGTGGTTTCTACAGGATCTGACATTATTATTG
TTGGAAGAGGACTATTTGCAAAGGGAAGGGATGCTAAGGTAGAGGGTGAACGTTACAGAAAAGCAGGCTG
GGAAGCATATTTGAGAAGATGCGGCCAGCAAAACTAAAAAACTGTATTATAAGTAAATGCATGTATACTA
AACTCACAAATTAGAGCTTCAATTTAATTATATCAGTTATTACCCGAGTAACGAAGCATCTGTGCTTCAT
TTTGTAGAACAAAAATGCAACGCGAGAGCGCTAATTTTTCAAACAAAGAATCTGAGCTGCATTTTTACAG
AACAGAAATGCAACGCGAAAGCGCTATTTTACCAACGAAGAATCTGTGCTTCATTTTTGTAAAACAAAAA
TGCAACGCGAGAGCGCTAATTTTTCAAACAAAGAATCTGAGCTGCATTTTTACAGAACAGAAATGCAACG
CGAGAGCGCTATTTTACCAACAAAGAATCTATACTTCTTTTTTGTTCTACAAAAATGCATCCCGAGAGCG
CTATTTTTCTAACAAAGCATCTTAGATTACTTTTTTTCTCCTTTGTGCGCTCTATAATGCAGTCTCTTGA
TAACTTTTTGCACTGTAGGTCCGTTAAGGTTAGAAGAAGGCTACTTTGGTGTCTATTTTCTCTTCCATAA
AAAAAGCCTGACTCCACTTCCCGCGTTTACTGATTACTAGCGAAGCTGCGGGTGCATTTTTTCAAGATAA
AGGCATCCCCGATTATATTCTATACCGATGTGGATTGCGCATACTTTGTGAACAGAAAGTGATAGCGTTG
ATGATTCTTCATTGGTCAGAAAATTATGAACGGTTTCTTCTATTTTGTCTCTATATACTACGTATAGGAA
ATGTTTACATTTTCGTATTGTTTTCGATTCACTCTATGAATAGTTCTTACTACAATTTTTTTGTCTAAAG
AGTAATACTAGAGATAAACATAAAAAATGTAGAGGTCGAGTTTAGATGCAAGTTCAAGGAGCGAAAGGTG
GATGGGTAGGTTATATAGGGATATAGCACAGAGATATATAGCAAAGAGATACTTTTGAGCAATGTTTGTG
GAAGCGGTATTCGCAATATTTTAGTAGCTCGTTACAGTCCGGTGCGTTTTTGGTTTTTTGAAAGTGCGTC
ATCAGAGCGCTTTTGGTTTTCAAAAGCGCTCTGAAGTTCCTATACTTTCTAGCTAGAGAATAGGAACTTC
CCGAGCGGCCGCGTGTTACAAGCTTGACTCCAGCGTAACTGGACTGCAATCAACTCACTGGCTCACCTTC
ACGGGTGGGCCTTTCTTCGGTAGAAAATCAAAGGATCTTCTTGAGATCCTTTTTTTCTGCGCGTAATCTG
CTGCTTGCAAACAAAAAAACCACCGCTACCAGCGGTGGTTTGTTTGCCGGATCAAGAGCTACCAACTCTT
TTTCCGAGGTAACTGGCTTCAGCAGAGCGCAGATACCAAATACTGTTCTTCTAGTGTAGCCGTAGTTAGG
CCACCACTTCAAGAACTCTGTAGCACCGCCTACATACCTCGCTCTGCTAATCCTGTTACCAGTGGCTGCT
GCCAGTGGCGATAAGTCGTGTCTTACCGGGTTGGACTCAAGACGATAGTTACCGGATAAGGCGCAGCGGT
CGGGCTGAACGGGGGGTTCGTGCACACAGCCCAGCTTGGAGCGAACGACCTACACCGAACTGAGATACCT
ACAGCGTGAGCTATGAGAAAGCGCCACGCTTCCCGAAGGGAGAAAGGCGGACAGGTATCCGGTAAGCGGC
AGGGTCGGAACAGGAGAGCGCACGAGGGAGCTTCCAGGGGTAAACGCCTGGTATCTTTATAGTCCTGTCG
GGTTTCGCCACCTCTGACTTGAGCATCGATTTTTGTGATGCTCGTCAGGGGGGCGGAGCCTATGGAAAAA
CGCCAGCAACGCAGAAAGGCCCACCCGAAGGTGAGCCAGGTGATTACATTTGGGCCCTCATCAGAGGTTT
TCACCGTCATCACCGAAACGCGCGAGGCAGCTGCGGTAAAGCTCATCAGCGTGGTCGTGAAGCGATTCAC
AGATGTCTGCCTGTTCATCCGCGTCCAGCTCGTTGAGTTTCTCCAGAAGCGTTAATGTCTGGCTTCTGAT
AAAGCGGGCCATGTTAAGGGCGGTTTTTTCCTGTTTGGTCACTTACCAATGCTTAATCAGTGAGGCACCT
ATCTCAGCGATCTGTCTATTTCGTTCATCCATAGTTGCCTGACTCCCCGTCGTGTAGATAACTACGATGC
GGGAGGGCTTACCATCTGGCCCCAGTGCTGCAATGATACCGCGAGACCCACGCTCACCGGCTCCAGATTT
ATCAGCAATAAACCAGCCAGCCGGGAGGGCCGAGCGCAGAAGTGATCCTGCAACTTTATCCGCCTCCATC
CAGTCTATTAATTGTTGCCGGGAAGCTAGAGTAAGTAGTTCGCCAGTTAATAGTTTGCGCAACGTTGTTG
CCATTGCTACAGGCATCGTGGTGTCACGCTCGTCGTTTGGTATGGCTTCATTCAGCTCCGGTTCCCAACG
ATCAAGGCGAGTTACATGATCCCCCATGTTGTGCAAAAAAGCGGTTAGCTCCTTCGGTCCTCCGATCGTT
GCCAGAAGTAAGTTGGCCGCAGTGTTATCACTCATGGTTATGGCAGCACTGCATAATTCTCTTACTGTCA
TGCCATCCGTGAGATGCTTTTCTGTGACTGGTGAGTACTCAACCAAGTCATTCTGAGAATAGTGTATGCG
GCGACCGAGTTGCTCTTGCCCGGCGTCAATACGGGATAATACCGCGCCACATAGCAGAACTTTAAAAGTG
CTCATCATTGGAAAACGTTCTTCGGGGCGTAAACTCTCAAGGATCTTACCGCTGTTGAGATCCAGTTCGA
TGTAACCCACTCGTGCACCCAACTGATCTTCAGCATCTTTTACTTTCACCAGCGTTTCTGGGTGAGCAAA
AACAGGAAGGCAAAATGCCGCAAAAAAGGGAATAAGGGCGACACGGAAATGTTGAATACTCATTTTAGCT
TCCTTAGCTCCTGAAAATCTCGATAACTCAAAAAATACGCCCGGTAGTGATCTTATTTCATTATGGTGAA
AGTTGGAACCTCTTACGTGCCGATCAAGTCAAAAGCCTCCGGTCGGAGGCTTTTGACTTTCTGCTATGGA
GGTCAGGTATGATTTAAATGGTCAGTTAGA
Features (pLannotate 1.2.2; 13 found; start..end, strand, type, name):
     10..417     +  promoter       TEF1 promoter: S. cerevisiae TEF1; promoter for EF-1α
    784..801     +  CDS            3xFLAG (fragment): three tandem FLAG® epitope tags, followed by an enterokinase cleavage site
    879..1051    +  terminator     CYC1 terminator (fragment): S. cerevisiae CYC1; transcription terminator for CYC1
   1087..1263    +  promoter       URA3 promoter (fragment): S. cerevisiae URA3
   1264..2067    +  CDS            URA3: orotidine-5'-phosphate decarboxylase, required for uracil biosynthesis; S. cerevisiae URA3; yeast auxotrophic marker, counterselectable with 5-fluoroorotic acid (5-FOA)
   2150..3132    -  rep_origin     2μ ori: yeast 2μ plasmid origin of replication
   3210..3239    +  terminator     T3Te terminator: phage T3 early transcription terminator
   3261..3848    +  rep_origin     ori: high-copy-number ColE1/pMB1/pBR322/pUC origin of replication
   3860..3887    -  terminator     T7Te terminator: phage T7 early transcription terminator
   3911..4102    -  CDS            rop: Rop protein, which maintains plasmids at low copy number; rop
   4103..4963    -  CDS            AmpR: β-lactamase; bla; confers resistance to ampicillin, carbenicillin, and related antibiotics
   4964..5066    -  promoter       cat promoter: promoter of the E. coli cat gene encoding chloramphenicol acetyltransferase
   5067..5098    -  terminator     tonB terminator: bidirectional E. coli tonB-P14 transcription terminator
