>Addgene plasmid #149094 | pGBW-m4046379 | addgene full sequence | sequence record 298101 | Ginkgo NGS Result
GCGGCCGCCCCACACACCATAGCTTCAAAATGTTTCTACTCCTTTTTTACTCTTCCAGATTTTCTCGGAC
TCCGCGCATCGCCGTACCACTTCAAAACACCCAAGCACAGCATACTAAATTTCCCCTCTTTCTTCCTCTA
GGGTGTCGTTAATTACCCGTACTAAAGGTTTGGAAAAGAAAAAAGAGACCGCCTCGTTTCTTTTTCTTCG
TCGAAAAAGGCAATAAAAATTTTTATCACGTTTCTTTTTCTTGAAAATTTTTTTTTTTGATTTTTTTCTC
TTTCGATGACCTCCCATTGATATTTAAGTTAATAAACGGTCTTCAATTTCTCAAGTTTCAGTTTCATTTT
TCTTGTTCTATTACAACTTTTTTTACTTCTTGCTCATTAGAAAGAAAGCATAGCAATCTAATCTAAGTTT
TAATTACAAAATGAATGAGCTTAGTCCTGTTGCACTACGACAGATGTCTTGTGCTGCCGGTACTACACAA
ACTGCTTGCACTGATGACAATGCGTTAGCTTACTACAACACAACAAAGGGAGGTAGGTTTGTACTTGCAC
TGTTATCCGATTTACAGGATTTGAAATGGGCTAGATTCCCTAAGAGTGATGGAACTGGTACTATCTATAC
AGAACTGGAACCACCTTGTAGGTTTGTTACAGACACACCTAAAGGTCCTAAAGTGAAGTATTTATACTTT
ATTAAAGGATTAAACAACCTAAATAGAGGTATGGTACTTGGTAGTTTAGCTGCCACAGTACGTCTACTCG
TGCCGAGAGGTTCTGATTATAAAGATCATGATGGTGATTATAAAGATCATGATATTGATTATAAAGATGA
TGATGATAAATAAACAGGCCCCTTTTCCTTTGTCGATATCATGTAATTAGTTATGTCACGCTTACATTCA
CGCCCTCCTCCCACATCCGCTCTAACCGAAAAGGAAGGAGTTAGACAACCTGAAGTCTAGGTCCCTATTT
ATTTTTTTTAATAGTTATGTTAGTATTAAGAACGTTATTTATATTTCAAATTTTTCTTTTTTTTCTGTAC
AAAGCGGCCGCCGAACCACTAGTGCACTGCAGTACACGGTTTCCTTGAAATTTTTTTGATTCGGTAATCT
CCGAACAGAAGGAAGAACGAAGGAAGGAGCACAGACTTAGATTGGTATATATACGCATATGTAGTGTTGA
AGAAACATGAAATTGCCCAGTATTCTTAACCCAACTGCACAGAACAAAAACGTGCAGGAAACGAAGATAA
ATCATGTCGAAAGCTACATATAAGGAACGTGCTGCTACTCATCCTAGTCCTGTTGCTGCCAAGCTATTTA
ATATCATGCACGAAAAGCAAACAAACTTGTGTGCTTCATTGGATGTTCGTACCACCAAGGAATTACTGGA
GTTAGTTGAAGCATTAGGTCCCAAAATTTGTTTACTAAAAACACATGTGGATATCTTGACTGATTTTTCC
ATGGAGGGCACAGTTAAGCCGCTAAAGGCATTATCCGCCAAGTACAATTTTTTACTCTTCGNNNNCAGAA
AATTTGCTGACATTGGTAATACAGTCAAATTGCAGTACTCTGCGGGTGTATACAGAATAGCAGAATGGGC
AGACATTACGAATGCACACGGTGTGGTGGGCCCAGGTATTGTTAGCGGTTTGAAGCAGGCGGCAGAAGAA
GTAACAAAGGAACCTAGAGGCCTTTTGATGTTAGCAGAATTGTCATGCAAGGGCTCCCTATCTACTGGAG
AATATACTAAGGGTACTGTTGACATTGCGAAGAGCGACAAAGATTTTGTTATCGGCTTTATTGCTCAAAG
AGACATGGGTGGAAGAGATGAAGGTTACGATTGGTTGATTATGACACCCGGTGTGGGTTTAGATGACAAG
GGAGATGCATTGGGTCAACAGTATAGAACCGTGGATGATGTGGTTTCTACAGGATCTGACATTATTATTG
TTGGAAGAGGACTATTTGCAAAGGGAAGGGATGCTAAGGTAGAGGGTGAACGTTACAGAAAAGCAGGCTG
GGAAGCATATTTGAGAAGATGCGGCCAGCAAAACTAAAAAACTGTATTATAAGTAAATGCATGTATACTA
AACTCACAAATTAGAGCTTCAATTTAATTATATCAGTTATTACCCGAGTAACGAAGCATCTGTGCTTCAT
TTTGTAGAACAAAAATGCAACGCGAGAGCGCTAATTTTTCAAACAAAGAATCTGAGCTGCATTTTTACAG
AACAGAAATGCAACGCGAAAGCGCTATTTTACCAACGAAGAATCTGTGCTTCATTTTTGTAAAACAAAAA
TGCAACGCGAGAGCGCTAATTTTTCAAACAAAGAATCTGAGCTGCATTTTTACAGAACAGAAATGCAACG
CGAGAGCGCTATTTTACCAACAAAGAATCTATACTTCTTTTTTGTTCTACAAAAATGCATCCCGAGAGCG
CTATTTTTCTAACAAAGCATCTTAGATTACTTTTTTTCTCCTTTGTGCGCTCTATAATGCAGTCTCTTGA
TAACTTTTTGCACTGTAGGTCCGTTAAGGTTAGAAGAAGGCTACTTTGGTGTCTATTTTCTCTTCCATAA
AAAAAGCCTGACTCCACTTCCCGCGTTTACTGATTACTAGCGAAGCTGCGGGTGCATTTTTTCAAGATAA
AGGCATCCCCGATTATATTCTATACCGATGTGGATTGCGCATACTTTGTGAACAGAAAGTGATAGCGTTG
ATGATTCTTCATTGGTCAGAAAATTATGAACGGTTTCTTCTATTTTGTCTCTATATACTACGTATAGGAA
ATGTTTACATTTTCGTATTGTTTTCGATTCACTCTATGAATAGTTCTTACTACAATTTTTTTGTCTAAAG
AGTAATACTAGAGATAAACATAAAAAATGTAGAGGTCGAGTTTAGATGCAAGTTCAAGGAGCGAAAGGTG
GATGGGTAGGTTATATAGGGATATAGCACAGAGATATATAGCAAAGAGATACTTTTGAGCAATGTTTGTG
GAAGCGGTATTCGCAATATTTTAGTAGCTCGTTACAGTCCGGTGCGTTTTTGGTTTTTTGAAAGTGCGTC
ATCAGAGCGCTTTTGGTTTTCAAAAGCGCTCTGAAGTTCCTATACTTTCTAGCTAGAGAATAGGAACTTC
CCGAGCGGCCGCGTGTTACAAGCTTGACTCCAGCGTAACTGGACTGCAATCAACTCACTGGCTCACCTTC
ACGGGTGGGCCTTTCTTCGGTAGAAAATCAAAGGATCTTCTTGAGATCCTTTTTTTCTGCGCGTAATCTG
CTGCTTGCAAACAAAAAAACCACCGCTACCAGCGGTGGTTTGTTTGCCGGATCAAGAGCTACCAACTCTT
TTTCCGAGGTAACTGGCTTCAGCAGAGCGCAGATACCAAATACTGTTCTTCTAGTGTAGCCGTAGTTAGG
CCACCACTTCAAGAACTCTGTAGCACCGCCTACATACCTCGCTCTGCTAATCCTGTTACCAGTGGCTGCT
GCCAGTGGCGATAAGTCGTGTCTTACCGGGTTGGACTCAAGACGATAGTTACCGGATAAGGCGCAGCGGT
CGGGCTGAACGGGGGGTTCGTGCACACAGCCCAGCTTGGAGCGAACGACCTACACCGAACTGAGATACCT
ACAGCGTGAGCTATGAGAAAGCGCCACGCTTCCCGAAGGGAGAAAGGCGGACAGGTATCCGGTAAGCGGC
AGGGTCGGAACAGGAGAGCGCACGAGGGAGCTTCCAGGGGTAAACGCCTGGTATCTTTATAGTCCTGTCG
GGTTTCGCCACCTCTGACTTGAGCATCGATTTTTGTGATGCTCGTCAGGGGGGCGGAGCCTATGGAAAAA
CGCCAGCAACGCAGAAAGGCCCACCCGAAGGTGAGCCAGGTGATTACATTTGGGCCCTCATCAGAGGTTT
TCACCGTCATCACCGAAACGCGCGAGGCAGCTGCGGTAAAGCTCATCAGCGTGGTCGTGAAGCGATTCAC
AGATGTCTGCCTGTTCATCCGCGTCCAGCTCGTTGAGTTTCTCCAGAAGCGTTAATGTCTGGCTTCTGAT
AAAGCGGGCCATGTTAAGGGCGGTTTTTTCCTGTTTGGTCACTTACCAATGCTTAATCAGTGAGGCACCT
ATCTCAGCGATCTGTCTATTTCGTTCATCCATAGTTGCCTGACTCCCCGTCGTGTAGATAACTACGATGC
GGGAGGGCTTACCATCTGGCCCCAGTGCTGCAATGATACCGCGAGACCCACGCTCACCGGCTCCAGATTT
ATCAGCAATAAACCAGCCAGCCGGGAGGGCCGAGCGCAGAAGTGATCCTGCAACTTTATCCGCCTCCATC
CAGTCTATTAATTGTTGCCGGGAAGCTAGAGTAAGTAGTTCGCCAGTTAATAGTTTGCGCAACGTTGTTG
CCATTGCTACAGGCATCGTGGTGTCACGCTCGTCGTTTGGTATGGCTTCATTCAGCTCCGGTTCCCAACG
ATCAAGGCGAGTTACATGATCCCCCATGTTGTGCAAAAAAGCGGTTAGCTCCTTCGGTCCTCCGATCGTT
GCCAGAAGTAAGTTGGCCGCAGTGTTATCACTCATGGTTATGGCAGCACTGCATAATTCTCTTACTGTCA
TGCCATCCGTGAGATGCTTTTCTGTGACTGGTGAGTACTCAACCAAGTCATTCTGAGAATAGTGTATGCG
GCGACCGAGTTGCTCTTGCCCGGCGTCAATACGGGATAATACCGCGCCACATAGCAGAACTTTAAAAGTG
CTCATCATTGGAAAACGTTCTTCGGGGCGTAAACTCTCAAGGATCTTACCGCTGTTGAGATCCAGTTCGA
TGTAACCCACTCGTGCACCCAACTGATCTTCAGCATCTTTTACTTTCACCAGCGTTTCTGGGTGAGCAAA
AACAGGAAGGCAAAATGCCGCAAAAAAGGGAATAAGGGCGACACGGAAATGTTGAATACTCATTTTAGCT
TCCTTAGCTCCTGAAAATCTCGATAACTCAAAAAATACGCCCGGTAGTGATCTTATTTCATTATGGTGAA
AGTTGGAACCTCTTACGTGCCGATCAAGTCAAAAGCCTCCGGTCGGAGGCTTTTGACTTTCTGCTATGGA
GGTCAGGTATGATTTAAATGGTCAGTTAGA
Features (pLannotate 1.2.2; 13 found; start..end, strand, type, name):
     10..417     +  promoter       TEF1 promoter: S. cerevisiae TEF1; promoter for EF-1α
    784..801     +  CDS            3xFLAG (fragment): three tandem FLAG® epitope tags, followed by an enterokinase cleavage site
    879..1051    +  terminator     CYC1 terminator (fragment): S. cerevisiae CYC1; transcription terminator for CYC1
   1087..1263    +  promoter       URA3 promoter (fragment): S. cerevisiae URA3
   1264..2067    +  CDS            URA3: orotidine-5'-phosphate decarboxylase, required for uracil biosynthesis; S. cerevisiae URA3; yeast auxotrophic marker, counterselectable with 5-fluoroorotic acid (5-FOA)
   2150..3132    -  rep_origin     2μ ori: yeast 2μ plasmid origin of replication
   3210..3239    +  terminator     T3Te terminator: phage T3 early transcription terminator
   3261..3848    +  rep_origin     ori: high-copy-number ColE1/pMB1/pBR322/pUC origin of replication
   3860..3887    -  terminator     T7Te terminator: phage T7 early transcription terminator
   3911..4102    -  CDS            rop: Rop protein, which maintains plasmids at low copy number; rop
   4103..4963    -  CDS            AmpR: β-lactamase; bla; confers resistance to ampicillin, carbenicillin, and related antibiotics
   4964..5066    -  promoter       cat promoter: promoter of the E. coli cat gene encoding chloramphenicol acetyltransferase
   5067..5098    -  terminator     tonB terminator: bidirectional E. coli tonB-P14 transcription terminator
