[The description below was written by a language model from this plasmid's Addgene catalogue record and pLannotate feature annotations shown in this document.]
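Description:
pGBW-m4046379 is a yeast episomal expression plasmid for producing the SARS-CoV-2 non-structural protein 9 (nsp9) in Saccharomyces cerevisiae. It is an E. coli–yeast shuttle vector. In bacteria it replicates from a high-copy ColE1/pUC-type origin and is selected through AmpR (β-lactamase), which the annotation shows driven by a cat promoter. In yeast it is maintained at multiple copies by the 2μ origin and selected by URA3 complementation of uracil auxotrophy, a marker that can also be counterselected with 5-FOA. Short phage T3Te and T7Te terminators flank the bacterial origin, and a tonB terminator lies upstream of the resistance cassette, presumably insulating these modules from read-through transcription. A short segment is also annotated as rop directly adjacent to AmpR, although the plasmid is catalogued as high copy.

The expression cassette places the wild-type nsp9 coding sequence, a mature cleavage product of the ORF1ab polyprotein, under the constitutive yeast TEF1 promoter and upstream of a CYC1 terminator. The insert was made by gene synthesis. The listing of budding yeast alongside the virus as species may reflect codon adaptation, but the record does not say so. The insert itself is not annotated in the feature table, though it would fall in the gap between the promoter and the tag. According to the catalogue, the backbone supplies a C-terminal thrombin-cleavable 3xFLAG tag, allowing immunodetection or affinity purification followed by tag removal; the annotation software recognised only a fragment of the 3xFLAG sequence. The sequence record (5,140 nt) is somewhat longer than the sum of the listed backbone and insert sizes, and the depositor notes that the NGS data may not fully cover the whole plasmid. The construct suits expression of tagged nsp9 in yeast for purification, interaction or functional studies.
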