Addgene plasmid #149094: pGBW-m4046379
Purpose: Yeast Expression plasmid for SARS-CoV-2 nsp9
Depositing lab: Ginkgo Bioworks & Benjie Chen. Depositing organization: Ginkgo Bioworks.
Backbone
  Vector backbone: AmpR; 2u URA3
  Backbone size w/o insert (bp): 4078
  Vector type: Yeast Expression
  Selectable markers: URA3
Growth in bacteria
  Bacterial resistance: Ampicillin, 100 μg/mL
  Growth temperature: 37°C
  Growth strain: DH5alpha
  Copy number: High Copy
Gene/Insert
  Gene/Insert name: SARS-CoV-2 nsp9
  Species: S. cerevisiae (budding yeast); Severe acute respiratory syndrome coronavirus 2
  Insert size (bp): 332
  Mutation: wt
  Entrez Gene: ORF1ab (a.k.a. GU280_gp01)
  Promoter: pTEF1
  Tag / fusion protein: Cleavable thrombin;3xFLAG (C terminal on backbone)
  Cloning method: Unknown
Resource information
  A portion of this plasmid was derived from a plasmid made by: GinkgoBioworks
Depositor comments: NCBI Reference Sequence: YP_009725305.1. Created by gene synthesis with Not1 site. NGS used for QC was performed by Ginkgo and may not fully cover the entire plasmid.
How to cite: pGBW-m4046379 was a gift from Ginkgo Bioworks & Benjie Chen (Addgene plasmid # 149094 ; http://n2t.net/addgene:149094 ; RRID:Addgene_149094)
